Addgene plasmid #127944: PacrAB-cfp
Purpose: CFP fluorescent reporter for AcrAB
Depositing lab: Mary Dunlop. Depositing organization: Boston University Main Campus. Publication: Forecasting cell fate during antibiotic exposure using stochastic gene expression. Rossi NA, El Meouche I, Dunlop MJ. Commun Biol. 2019 Jul 11;2:259. doi: 10.1038/s42003-019-0509-0. eCollection 2019. PubMed 31312728.
Backbone
  Vector backbone: low-copy (SC101) origin vector pBbS5k
  Vector type: Bacterial Expression
Growth in bacteria
  Bacterial resistance: Kanamycin, 50 μg/mL
  Growth temperature: 37°C
  Growth strain: MG1655
  Copy number: Low Copy
Gene/Insert
  Gene/Insert name: PacrAB-cfp
  Cloning method: Gibson Cloning
Terms and licenses: Academic/Nonprofit Terms; Industry Terms: Not Available to Industry
How to cite: PacrAB-cfp was a gift from Mary Dunlop (Addgene plasmid # 127944 ; http://n2t.net/addgene:127944 ; RRID:Addgene_127944)
