[The description below was written by a language model from this plasmid's Addgene catalogue record and pLannotate feature annotations shown in this document.]
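Description:
PacrAB-cfp is a low-copy bacterial transcriptional reporter plasmid built on the pBbS5k backbone. It places a cyan fluorescent protein under the control of the promoter of the Escherichia coli acrAB operon, which encodes components of the AcrAB multidrug efflux pump. The 4,473-nt plasmid replicates from the pSC101 origin, which depends on the plasmid-encoded Rep101 (RepA) protein and keeps copy number low. This helps the reporter signal track promoter activity without a heavy burden on the cell or extensive titration of regulators. Selection is by kanamycin, conferred by the neo/nptII aminoglycoside phosphotransferase gene, which is followed by a lambda t0 terminator. A short annotated Tn5 transposase fragment next to the resistance gene is most likely a remnant of the transposon from which the marker was derived. The record lists E. coli MG1655 as the host strain.

The reporter cassette was assembled by Gibson cloning. Its coding sequence is annotated as mCerulean, a monomeric, rapidly maturing Aequorea-derived cyan protein, and it is terminated by tandem rrnB T1 and T7Te terminators. Upstream, on the opposite strand, lies a fragment of the start of acrR, the divergently transcribed repressor of acrAB. This is consistent with the insert carrying the native acrR–acrAB intergenic regulatory region, although the promoter itself is not separately annotated. A CAP binding site is also annotated beyond the acrR fragment and may be a leftover of the backbone's original promoter region. The stated purpose is to report AcrAB expression by fluorescence, and the associated study used stochastic gene expression in single cells to forecast cell fate during antibiotic exposure.
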