Features (pLannotate 1.2.2; 10 found; start..end, strand, type, name):
    680..774     -  terminator     lambda t0 terminator: transcription terminator from phage lambda
    808..1599    -  CDS            neo: KKA2_KLEPN - Also known as kan, nptII. Experimental evidence at protein level: Swiss-Prot protein existence level 1. Resistance to kanamycin, neomycin, paromomycin, ribostamycin, butirosin and gentamicin B. From Klebsiella pneumoniae.
   1631..1735    -  CDS            tnpA (fragment): TN5P_ECOLX - Also known as tnp. Experimental evidence at protein level: Swiss-Prot protein existence level 1. Mediates transposition of transposon Tn5 by a 'cut and paste' mechanism. First, the monomeric transposase binds the 19 bp inverted DNA repeats flanking the transposon. Then, dimerization of the DNA- bound transposase creates a synaptic DNA complex. After nicking of the first DNA strand, excision of the transposon proceeds through a series of intermediates. The transposase then mediates the insertion of the transposon at a new site by strand transfer. The activity of the wild- type tran
   1750..1771    -  protein_bind   CAP binding site: CAP binding activates transcription in the presence of cAMP. E. coli catabolite activator protein
   1785..1934    -  CDS            acrR (fragment): ACRR_ECOLI - Also known as ybaH. Experimental evidence at protein level: Swiss-Prot protein existence level 1. Potential regulator protein for the acrAB genes. From Escherichia coli (strain K12).
   2047..2757    +  CDS            mCerulean: mCerulean is a basic (constitutively fluorescent) cyan fluorescent protein published in 2005, derived from Aequorea victoria. It is reported to be a very rapidly-maturing monomer.
   2796..2867    +  terminator     rrnB T1 terminator: transcription terminator T1 from the E. coli rrnB gene
   2883..2910    +  terminator     T7Te terminator: phage T7 early transcription terminator
   3441..4391    -  CDS            Rep101: RepA protein needed for replication with the pSC101 origin; rep101
   4439..188     -  rep_origin     pSC101 ori (across the origin): low-copy replication origin that requires the Rep101 protein
>Addgene plasmid #127944 | PacrAB-cfp | addgene full sequence | sequence record 252243 | Addgene NGS Result
GGTGATCTGGGTATCTGTAAATTCTGCTAGACCTTTGCTGGAAAACTTGTAAATTCTGCTAGACCCTCTG
TAAATTCCGCTAGACCTTTGTGTGTTTTTTTTGTTTATATTCAAGTGGTTATAATTTATAGAATAAAGAA
AGAATAAAAAAAGATAAAAAGAATAGATCCCAGCCCTGTGTATAACTCACTACTTTAGTCAGTTCCGCAG
TATTACAAAAGGATGTCGCAAACGCTGTTTGCTCCTCTACAAAACAGACCTTAAAACCCTAAAGGCTTAA
GTAGCACCCTCGCAAGCTCGGGCAAATCGCTGAATATTCCTTTTGTCTCCGACCATCAGGCACCTGAGTC
GCTGTCTTTTTCGTGACATTCAGTTCGCTGCGCTCACGGCTCTGGCAGTGAATGGGGGTAAATGGCACTA
CAGGCGCCTTTTATGGATTCATGCAAGGAAACTACCCATAATACAAGAAAAGCCCGTCACGGGCTTCTCA
GGGCGTTTTATGGCGGGTCTGCTATGTGGTGCTATCTGACTTTTTGCTGTTCAGCAGTTCCTGCCCTCTG
ATTTTCCAGTCTGACCACTTCGGATTATCCCGTGACAGGTCATTCAGACTGGCTAATGCACCCAGTAAGG
CAGCGGTATCATCAACAGGCTTACCCGTCTTACTGTCCCTAGTGCTTGGATTCTCACCAATAAAAAACGC
CCGGCGGCAACCGAGCGTTCTGAACAAATCCAGATGGAGTTCTGAGGTCATTACTGGATCTATCAACAGG
AGTCCAAGCGAGCTCTCGAACCCCAGAGTCCCGCTCAGAAGAACTCGTCAAGAAGGCGATAGAAGGCGAT
GCGCTGCGAATCGGGAGCGGCGATACCGTAAAGCACGAGGAAGCGGTCAGCCCATTCGCCGCCAAGCTCT
TCAGCAATATCACGGGTAGCCAACGCTATGTCCTGATAGCGGTCCGCCACACCCAGCCGGCCACAGTCGA
TGAATCCAGAAAAGCGGCCATTTTCCACCATGATATTCGGCAAGCAGGCATCGCCATGGGTCACGACGAG
ATCCTCGCCGTCGGGCATGCGCGCCTTGAGCCTGGCGAACAGTTCGGCTGGCGCGAGCCCCTGATGCTCT
TCGTCCAGATCATCCTGATCGACAAGACCGGCTTCCATCCGAGTACGTGCTCGCTCGATGCGATGTTTCG
CTTGGTGGTCGAATGGGCAGGTAGCCGGATCAAGCGTATGCAGCCGCCGCATTGCATCAGCCATGATGGA
TACTTTCTCGGCAGGAGCAAGGTGAGATGACAGGAGATCCTGCCCCGGCACTTCGCCCAATAGCAGCCAG
TCCCTTCCCGCTTCAGTGACAACGTCGAGCACAGCTGCGCAAGGAACGCCCGTCGTGGCCAGCCACGATA
GCCGCGCTGCCTCGTCCTGCAGTTCATTCAGGGCACCGGACAGGTCGGTCTTGACAAAAAGAACCGGGCG
CCCCTGCGCTGACAGCCGGAACACGGCGGCATCAGAGCAGCCGATTGTCTGTTGTGCCCAGTCATAGCCG
AATAGCCTCTCCACCCAAGCGGCCGGAGAACCTGCGTGCAATCCATCTTGTTCAATCATGCGAAACGATC
CTCATCCTGTCTCTTGATCAGATCATGATCCCCTGCGCCATCAGATCCTTGGCGGCAAGAAAGCCATCCA
GTTTACTTTGCAGGGCTTCCCAACCTTACCAGAGGGCGCCCCAGCTGGCAATTCCGACGTCGGTGCCTAA
TGAGTGAGCTAACTTACATTAATTGCGTTGCGCGCCAGTAGATTGCACCGCGCGTAACGCCAGCTGCTTT
TGCAATCTCGCCCAGCGAGGTGGATGATACCCCCTGCTGTGAGAAAAGACGTAGAGCCACATCGAGGATG
TGTTGGCGCGTTTCTTGCGCTTCTTGTTTGGTTTTTCGTGCCATATGTTCGTGAATTTACAGGCGTTAGA
TTTACATACATTTGTGAATGTATGTACCATAGCACGAGGATCCTTAACTTTAAAGAGGAGAAAGGTACCG
CATGACTAGCAAAAGAAGCAAAGGTGAAGAACTGTTCACTGGTGTTGTTCCAATTCTGGTTGAACTGGAT
GGTGATGTTAATGGTCACAAATTTTCTGTCTCTGGTGAGGGTGAAGGTGATGCAACCTACGGTAAACTGA
CCCTGAAATTTATTTGCACTACTGGTAAACTGCCTGTTCCGTGGCCAACCCTGGTCACTACTCTGACTTG
GGGTGTTCAATGCTTTGCTCGTTACCCAGATCACATGAAACAGCATGACTTTTTCAAGTCTGCCATGCCG
GAAGGTTATGTTCAGGAACGTACTATCTTTTTCAAAGATGACGGTAACTACAAGACCCGTGCTGAAGTCA
AGTTTGAAGGTGATACCCTGGTTAATCGTATCGAGCTGAAAGGTATTGATTTTAAAGAAGATGGTAACAT
TCTGGGTCACAAACTGGAATACAACGCTATTTCTGATAATGTATACATCACTGCTGACAAACAAAAGAAT
GGTATCAAAGCTAATTTCAAAATTCGTCACAACATTGAAGATGGTAGCGTTCAACTGGCAGACCATTATC
AACAAAATACTCCAATTGGCGATGGCCCTGTCCTGCTGCCAGACAACCATTACCTGTCCACCCAATCTCG
TCTGTCTAAAGATCCGAACGAAAAGCGCGATCACATGGTCCTGCTGGAGTTTGTAACCGCTGCTGGTATT
ACCCTGGGCATGGATGAACTGTATAAATAATAGGGATCCAAACTCGAGTAAGGATCTCCAGGCATCAAAT
AAAACGAAAGGCTCAGTCGAAAGACTGGGCCTTTCGTTTTATCTGTTGTTTGTCGGTGAACGCTCTCTAC
TAGAGTCACACTGGCTCACCTTCGGGTGGGCCTTTCTGCGTTTATACCTAGGGTACGGGTTTTGCTGCCC
GCAAACGGGCTGTTCTGGTGTTGCTAGTTTGTTATCAGAATCGCAGATCCGGCTTCAGCCGGTTTGCCGG
CTGAAAGCGCTATTTCTTCCAGAATTGCCATGATTTTTTCCCCACGGGAGGCGTCACTGGCTCCCGTGTT
GTCGGCAGCTTTGATTCGATAAGCAGCATCGCCTGTTTCAGGCTGTCTATGTGTGACTGTTGAGCTGTAA
CAAGTTGTCTCAGGTGTTCAATTTCATGTTCTAGTTGCTTTGTTTTACTGGTTTCACCTGTTCTATTAGG
TGTTACATGCTGTTCATCTGTTACATTGTCGATCTGTTCATGGTGAACAGCTTTGAATGCACCAAAAACT
CGTAAAAGCTCTGATGTATCTATCTTTTTTACACCGTTTTCATCTGTGCATATGGACAGTTTTCCCTTTG
ATATGTAACGGTGAACAGTTGTTCTACTTTTGTTTGTTAGTCTTGATGCTTCACTGATAGATACAAGAGC
CATAAGAACCTCAGATCCTTCCGTATTTAGCCAGTATGTTCTCTAGTGTGGTTCGTTGTTTTTGCGTGAG
CCATGAGAACGAACCATTGAGATCATACTTACTTTGCATGTCACTCAAAAATTTTGCCTCAAAACTGGTG
AGCTGAATTTTTGCAGTTAAAGCATCGTGTAGTGTTTTTCTTAGTCCGTTATGTAGGTAGGAATCTGATG
TAATGGTTGTTGGTATTTTGTCACCATTCATTTTTATCTGGTTGTTCTCAAGTTCGGTTACGAGATCCAT
TTGTCTATCTAGTTCAACTTGGAAAATCAACGTATCAGTCGGGCGGCCTCGCTTATCAACCACCAATTTC
ATATTGCTGTAAGTGTTTAAATCTTTACTTATTGGTTTCAAAACCCATTGGTTAAGCCTTTTAAACTCAT
GGTAGTTATTTTCAAGCATTAACATGAACTTAAATTCATCAAGGCTAATCTCTATATTTGCCTTGTGAGT
TTTCTTTTGTGTTAGTTCTTTTAATAACCACTCATAAATCCTCATAGAGTATTTGTTTTCAAAAGACTTA
ACATGTTCCAGATTATATTTTATGAATTTTTTTAACTGGAAAAGATAAGGCAATATCTCTTCACTAAAAA
CTAATTCTAATTTTTCGCTTGAGAACTTGGCATAGTTTGTCCACTGGAAAATCTCAAAGCCTTTAACCAA
AGGATTCCTGATTTCCACAGTTCTCGTCATCAGCTCTCTGGTTGCTTTAGCTAATACACCATAAGCATTT
TCCCTACTGATGTTCATCATCTGAGCGTATTGGTTATAAGTGAACGATACCGTCCGTTCTTTCCTTGTAG
GGTTTTCAATCGTGGGGTTGAGTAGTGCCACACAGCATAAAATTAGCTTGGTTTCATGCTCCGTTAAGTC
ATAGCGACTAATCGCTAGTTCATTTGCTTTGAAAACAACTAATTCAGACATACATCTCAATTGGTCTAGG
TGATTTTAATCACTATACCAATTGAGATGGGCTAGTCAATGATAATTACTAGTCCTTTTCCCG
